>Addgene plasmid #115016 | TMKL1 X013_pECIA2 | addgene full sequence | sequence record 296827 | Addgene NGS Result
GTAAAACGACGGCCAGTGAATTAATTCGTTGCAGGACAGGATGTGGTGCCCGATGTGACTAGCTCTTTGC
TGCAGGCCGTCCTATCCTCTGGTTCCGATAAGAGACCCAGAACTCCGGCCCCCCACCGCCCACCGCCACC
CCCATACATATGTGGTACGCAAGTAAGAGTGCCTGCGCATGCCCCATGTGCCCCACCAAGAGCTTTGCAT
CCCATACAAGTCCCCAAAGTGGAGAACCGAACCAATTCTTCGCGGGCAGAACAAAAGCTTCTGCACACGT
CTCCACTCGAATTTGGAGCCGGCCGGCGTGTGCAAAAGAGGTGAATCGAACGAAAGACCCGTGTGTAAAG
CCGCGTTTCCAAAATGTATAAAACCGAGAGCATCTGGCCAATGTGCATCAGTTGTGGTCAGCAGCAAAAT
CAAGTGAATCATCTCAGTGCAACTAAAGGGGGGATCCGATCTCAATATGAAGTTATGCATATTACTGGCC
GTCGTGGCCTTTGTTGGCCTCTCGCTCGGGTCTCTCTCTGGTTCTTCTGATGTGAAGCTTCTTTTAGGAA
AAATCAAGTCTTCACTACAAGGAAACAGTGAGAGCTTACTGTTGTCTTCTTGGAACTCCTCTGTTCCTGT
TTGTCAATGGAGAGGTGTAAAATGGGTATTTTCAAATGGGTCTCCTCTTCAATGTAGTGACCTCTCTTCA
CCACAATGGACTAATACCTCTCTGTTCAACGACTCTTCTCTTCACCTTCTCTCTCTTCAGCTTCCTTCTG
CTAATCTCACTGGTTCACTCCCTAGAGAGATTGGTGAGTTCTCTATGCTTCAAAGTGTGTTCCTCAACAT
CAATTCATTAAGTGGGTCAATCCCTCTTGAGCTTGGTTACACTTCTTCTCTCTCTGATGTTGATTTGAGT
GGTAATGCCTTAGCTGGGGTTTTGCCTCCATCGATTTGGAACCTCTGTGATAAGCTTGTCTCTTTCAAGA
TTCATGGTAATAACTTGTCTGGGGTTTTGCCTGAGCCTGCTTTGCCAAATTCGACTTGTGGTAATCTCCA
AGTTCTTGATTTGGGTGGTAATAAGTTCTCAGATTTTGGTGAGTCAAAGTTTGGAGCAGAATCTTTCGAA
GGGAACAGTCCTAGCCTTTGTGGTTTGCCTTTGAAGCCTTGTCTAGGCTCCTCTAGGTTAAGTCTGGAGG
TGCTGTTCCAGGGACCAGGGAGCGACAAAACTCACACATGCCCACCGTGCCCAGCACCTGAACTCCTGGG
GGGACCGTCAGTCTTCCTCTTCCCCCCAAAACCCAAGGACACCCTCATGATCTCCCGGACCCCTGAGGTC
ACATGCGTGGTGGTGGACGTGAGCCACGAAGACCCTGAGGTCAAGTTCAACTGGTACGTGGACGGCGTGG
AGGTGCATAATGCCAAGACAAAGCCGCGGGAGGAGCAGTACAACAGCACGTACCGTGTGGTCAGCGTCCT
CACCGTCCTGCACCAGGACTGGCTGAATGGCAAGGAGTACAAGTGCAAGGTCTCCAACAAAGCCCTCCCA
GCCCCCATCGAGAAAACCATCTCCAAAGCCAAAGGGCAGCCCCGAGAACCACAGGTGTACACCCTGCCCC
CATCCCGGGAGGAGATGACCAAGAACCAGGTCAGCCTGACCTGCCTGGTCAAAGGCTTCTATCCCAGCGA
CATCGCCGTGGAGTGGGAGAGCAATGGGCAGCCGGAGAACAACTACAAGACCACGCCTCCCGTGCTGGAC
TCCGACGGCTCCTTCTTCCTCTACAGCAAGCTCACCGTGGACAAGAGCAGGTGGCAGCAGGGGAACGTCT
TCTCATGCTCCGTGATGCATGAGGGTCTGCACAACCACTACACGCAGAAGAGCCTCTCCCTGTCTCCGGG
TAAATCTAGAGGGCCCTTCGAAGGTAAGCCTATCCCTAACCCTCTCCTCGGTCTCGATTCTACGCGTACC
GGTCATCATCACCATCACCATTGAGTTTAAACCCGCTGATCAGCCTCGACTGTGCCTTCTAAGGCCTGAG
CTCGCTGATCAGCCTCGATCGAGGATCCAGACATGATAAGATACATTGATGAGTTTGGACAAACCACAAC
TAGAATGCAGTGAAAAAAATGCTTTATTTGTGAAATTTGTGATGCTATTGCTTTATTTGTAACCATTATA
AGCTGCAATAAACAAGTTAACAACAACAATTGCATTCATTTTATGTTTCAGGTTCAGGGGGAGGTGTGGG
AGGTTTTTTAAAGCAAGTAAAACCTCTACAAATGTGGTATGGCTGATTATGATCAGTCGACCTGCAGGCA
TGCAAGCTTGGCGTAATCATGGTCATAGCTGTTTCCTGTGTGAAATTGTTATCCGCTCACAATTCCACAC
AACATACGAGCCGGAAGCATAAAGTGTAAAGCCTGGGGTGCCTAATGAGTGAGCTAACTCACATTAATTG
CGTTGCGCTCACTGCCCGCTTTCCAGTCGGGAAACCTGTCGTGCCAGCTGCATTAATGAATCGGCCAACG
CGCGGGGAGAGGCGGTTTGCGTATTGGGCGCTCTTCCGCTTCCTCGCTCACTGACTCGCTGCGCTCGGTC
GTTCGGCTGCGGCGAGCGGTATCAGCTCACTCAAAGGCGGTAATACGGTTATCCACAGAATCAGGGGATA
ACGCAGGAAAGAACATGTGAGCAAAAGGCCAGCAAAAGGCCAGGAACCGTAAAAAGGCCGCGTTGCTGGC
GTTTTTCCATAGGCTCCGCCCCCCTGACGAGCATCACAAAAATCGACGCTCAAGTCAGAGGTGGCGAAAC
CCGACAGGACTATAAAGATACCAGGCGTTTCCCCCTGGAAGCTCCCTCGTGCGCTCTCCTGTTCCGACCC
TGCCGCTTACCGGATACCTGTCCGCCTTTCTCCCTTCGGGAAGCGTGGCGCTTTCTCATAGCTCACGCTG
TAGGTATCTCAGTTCGGTGTAGGTCGTTCGCTCCAAGCTGGGCTGTGTGCACGAACCCCCCGTTCAGCCC
GACCGCTGCGCCTTATCCGGTAACTATCGTCTTGAGTCCAACCCGGTAAGACACGACTTATCGCCACTGG
CAGCAGCCACTGGTAACAGGATTAGCAGAGCGAGGTATGTAGGCGGTGCTACAGAGTTCTTGAAGTGGTG
GCCTAACTACGGCTACACTAGAAGAACAGTATTTGGTATCTGCGCTCTGCTGAAGCCAGTTACCTTCGGA
AAAAGAGTTGGTAGCTCTTGATCCGGCAAACAAACCACCGCTGGTAGCGGTGGTTTTTTTGTTTGCAAGC
AGCAGATTACGCGCAGAAAAAAAGGATCTCAAGAAGATCCTTTGATCTTTTCTACGGGGTCTGACGCTCA
GTGGAACGAAAACTCACGTTAAGGGATTTTGGTCATGAGATTATCAAAAAGGATCTTCACCTAGATCCTT
TTAAATTAAAAATGAAGTTTTAAATCAATCTAAAGTATATATGAGTAAACTTGGTCTGACAGTTACCAAT
GCTTAATCAGTGAGGCACCTATCTCAGCGATCTGTCTATTTCGTTCATCCATAGTTGCCTGACTCCCCGT
CGTGTAGATAACTACGATACGGGAGGGCTTACCATCTGGCCCCAGTGCTGCAATGATACCGCGAGACCCA
CGCTCACCGGCTCCAGATTTATCAGCAATAAACCAGCCAGCCGGAAGGGCCGAGCGCAGAAGTGGTCCTG
CAACTTTATCCGCCTCCATCCAGTCTATTAATTGTTGCCGGGAAGCTAGAGTAAGTAGTTCGCCAGTTAA
TAGTTTGCGCAACGTTGTTGCCATTGCTACAGGCATCGTGGTGTCACGCTCGTCGTTTGGTATGGCTTCA
TTCAGCTCCGGTTCCCAACGATCAAGGCGAGTTACATGATCCCCCATGTTGTGCAAAAAAGCGGTTAGCT
CCTTCGGTCCTCCGATCGTTGTCAGAAGTAAGTTGGCCGCAGTGTTATCACTCATGGTTATGGCAGCACT
GCATAATTCTCTTACTGTCATGCCATCCGTAAGATGCTTTTCTGTGACTGGTGAGTACTCAACCAAGTCA
TTCTGAGAATAGTGTATGCGGCGACCGAGTTGCTCTTGCCCGGCGTCAATACGGGATAATACCGCGCCAC
ATAGCAGAACTTTAAAAGTGCTCATCATTGGAAAACGTTCTTCGGGGCGAAAACTCTCAAGGATCTTACC
GCTGTTGAGATCCAGTTCGATGTAACCCACTCGTGCACCCAACTGATCTTCAGCATCTTTTACTTTCACC
AGCGTTTCTGGGTGAGCAAAAACAGGAAGGCAAAATGCCGCAAAAAAGGGAATAAGGGCGACACGGAAAT
GTTGAATACTCATACTCTTCCTTTTTCAATATTATTGAAGCATTTATCAGGGTTATTGTCTCATGAGCGG
ATACATATTTGAATGTATTTAGAAAAATAAACAAATAGGGGTTCCGCGCACATTTCCCCGAAAAGTGCCA
CCTGACGTCTAAGAAACCATTATTATCATGACATTAACCTATAAAAATAGGCGTATCACGAGGCCCTTTC
GTCTCGCGCGTTTCGGTGATGACGGTGAAAACCTCTGACACATGCAGCTCCCGGAGACGGTCACAGCTTG
TCTGTAAGCGGATGCCGGGAGCAGACAAGCCCGTCAGGGCGCGTCAGCGGGTGTTGGCGGGTGTCGGGGC
TGGCTTAACTATGCGGCATCAGAGCAGATTGTACTGAGAGTGCACCATATGCGGTGTGAAATACCGCACA
GATGCGTAAGGAGAAAATACCGCATCAGGCGCCATTCGCCATTCAGGCTGCGCAACTGTTGGGAAGGGCG
ATCGGTGCGGGCCTCTTCGCTATTACGCCAGCTGGCGAAAGGGGGATGTGCTGCAAGGCGATTAAGTTGG
GTAACGCCAGGGTTTTCCCAGTCACGACGTT
Features (pLannotate 1.2.2; 18 found; start..end, strand, type, name):
     23..449     +  promoter       MT promoter: Drosophila metallothionein promoter
    467..520     +  sig_peptide    BiP signal sequence: Drosophila BiP signal sequence
    521..1183    +  CDS            TMKL1 (fragment): TMKL1_ARATH - Experimental evidence at protein level: Swiss-Prot protein existence level 1. Does not seem to have conserved a kinase activity. From Arabidopsis thaliana (Mouse-ear cress).
   1214..1894    +  CDS            IGHG1 (fragment): IGHG1_HUMAN - Experimental evidence at protein level: Swiss-Prot protein existence level 1. Constant region of immunoglobulin heavy chains. Immunoglobulins, also known as antibodies, are membrane-bound or secreted glycoproteins produced by B lymphocytes. In the recognition phase of humoral immunity, the membrane-bound immunoglobulins serve as receptors which, upon binding of a specific antigen, trigger the clonal expansion and differentiation of B lymphocytes into immunoglobulins- secreting plasma cells. Secreted immunoglobulins mediate the effector phase of humoral immunity, which results in
   1913..1954    +  CDS            V5 tag: epitope tag from simian virus 5
   2054..2188    -  polyA_signal   SV40 poly(A) signal: SV40 polyadenylation signal
   2211..2295    -  CDS            large T antigen (fragment): large T antigen from SV40 (simian virus 40)
   2295..2319    +  misc_feature   MCS (fragment): pUC18/19 multiple cloning site
   2356..2372    -  protein_bind   lac operator: The lac repressor binds to the lac operator to inhibit transcription in E. coli. This inhibition can be relieved by adding lactose or isopropyl-β-D-thiogalactopyranoside (IPTG). lac repressor encoded by lacI
   2380..2410    -  promoter       lac promoter: promoter for the E. coli lac operon
   2425..2446    -  protein_bind   CAP binding site: CAP binding activates transcription in the presence of cAMP. E. coli catabolite activator protein
   2459..2551    -  CDS            lacI (fragment): lac repressor; lacI; The lac repressor binds to the lac operator to inhibit transcription in E. coli. This inhibition can be relieved by adding lactose or isopropyl-β-D-thiogalactopyranoside (IPTG).
   2734..3322    -  rep_origin     ori: high-copy-number ColE1/pMB1/pBR322/pUC origin of replication
   3493..4353    -  CDS            AmpR: β-lactamase; bla; confers resistance to ampicillin, carbenicillin, and related antibiotics
   4354..4458    -  promoter       AmpR promoter: bla
   4553..4588    +  CDS            rop (fragment): Rop protein, which maintains plasmids at low copy number; rop
   4690..4789    +  misc_feature   bom (fragment): basis of mobility region from pBR322
   4795..21      -  CDS            lacZα (fragment) (across the origin): LacZα fragment of β-galactosidase; lacZ fragment
