[The description below was written by a language model from this plasmid's Addgene catalogue record and pLannotate feature annotations shown in this document.]
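Description:
TMKL1 X013_pECIA2 is a 4,931-nt insect-cell expression plasmid built on the pECIA2 backbone. It is designed to produce a secreted, tagged extracellular domain of an Arabidopsis thaliana leucine-rich repeat receptor kinase in Drosophila cell culture. In E. coli it is maintained through a high-copy ColE1/pUC-type origin and selected with ampicillin via the β-lactamase gene. The remaining bacterial features (fragments of lacZα, lacI, rop and bom, plus the lac promoter and operator) appear to be backbone remnants with no role in expression of the insert.

The expression cassette is driven by the Drosophila metallothionein promoter, which is induced by adding copper sulfate. Downstream, the Drosophila BiP signal sequence directs the product into the secretory pathway. It is followed by the ectodomain of TMKL1 (locus AT3G24660), which the annotation notes does not seem to have conserved a kinase activity. The ectodomain was inserted by ligation-independent cloning and is fused at its C terminus to a human IgG1 Fc region and a V5 epitope. The catalogue also lists a hexahistidine tag, which the feature table does not annotate separately. An SV40 polyadenylation signal is annotated downstream of the cassette, on the opposite strand.

The plasmid is the bait vector of a matched pair and is meant to be used with the corresponding prey construct in pECIA14. The associated work mapped an extracellular interaction network among Arabidopsis LRR receptor kinases. The Fc fusion can serve for capture and the V5 and His tags for detection or purification, although the record does not spell out these roles.
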