Addgene plasmid #115016: TMKL1 X013_pECIA2
Purpose: Bait vector TMKL1 X013_pECIA2 should be used with prey vector TMKL1 X013_pECIA14.
Depositing lab: Youssef Belkhadir. Depositing organization: Gregor Mendel Institute of Molecular Plant Biology. Publication: An extracellular network of Arabidopsis leucine-rich repeat receptor kinases. Smakowska-Luzan E, Mott GA, Parys K, Stegmann M, Howton TC, Layeghifard M, Neuhold J, Lehner A, Kong J, Grunwald K, Weinberger N, Satbhai SB, Mayer D, Busch W, Madalinski M, Stolt-Bergner P, Provart NJ, Mukhtar MS, Zipfel C, Desveaux D, Guttman DS, Belkhadir Y. Nature. 2018 Jan 18;553(7688):342-346. doi: 10.1038/nature25184. Epub 2018 Jan 10. PubMed 29320478.
Backbone
  Vector backbone: pECIA2
  Backbone manufacturer: Chris Garcia (Addgene plasmid # 47032)
  Vector type: Insect Expression
Growth in bacteria
  Bacterial resistance: Ampicillin, 100 μg/mL
  Growth temperature: 37°C
  Growth strain: DH5alpha
  Copy number: High Copy
Gene/Insert
  Gene/Insert name: AT3G24660
  Species: A. thaliana (mustard weed)
  Promoter: Metallothionein (Copper-Inducible)
  Tag / fusion protein: Fc, V5 and hexahistidine tags (C terminal on backbone)
  Cloning method: Ligation Independent Cloning
Terms and licenses: Academic/Nonprofit Terms; Industry Terms: Not Available to Industry
Depositor comments: Plasmid for secreted expression in Drosophila cell culture by induction via CuSO4. Insert is an extracellular domain of indicated LRR-RK, C-terminally tagged with Fc, V5 and hexahistidine tags. Insert Protein Sequence: SLSGSSDVKLLLGKIKSSLQGNSESLLLSSWNSSVPVCQWRGVKWVFSNGSPLQCSDLSSPQWTNTSLFNDSSLHLLSLQLPSANLTGSLPREIGEFSMLQSVFLNINSLSGSIPLELGYTSSLSDVDLSGNALAGVLPPSIWNLCDKLVSFKIHGNNLSGVLPEPALPNSTCGNLQVLDLGGNKFSGEFPEFITRFKGVKSLDLSSNVFEGLVPEGLGVLELESLNLSHNNFSGMLPDFGESKFGAESFEGNSPSLCGLPLKPCLGSSRLS
How to cite: TMKL1 X013_pECIA2 was a gift from Youssef Belkhadir (Addgene plasmid # 115016)
