>Addgene plasmid #115016 | TMKL1 X013_pECIA2 | depositor partial sequence | sequence record 216718 | insert
CATGATCTCTCAGTGCACTAAGGGGGGATCCGATCTCAATATGAAGTTATGCATATTACTGGCCGTCGTG
GCCTTTGTTGGCCTCTCGCTCGGGTCTCTCTCTGGTTCTTCTGATGTGAAGCTTCTTTTAGGAAAAATCA
AGTCTTCACTACAAGGAAACAGTGAGAGCTTACTGTTGTCTTCTTGGAACTCCTCTGTTCCTGTTTGTCA
ATGGAGAGGTGTAAAATGGGTATTTTCAAATGGGTCTCCTCTTCAATGTAGTGACCTCTCTTCACCACAA
TGGACTAATACCTCTCTGTTCAACGACTCTTCTCTTCACCTTCTCTCTCTTCAGCTTCCTTCTGCTAATC
TCACTGGTTCACTCCCTAGAGAGATTGGTGAGTTCTCTATGCTTCAAAGTGTGTTCCTCAACATCAATTC
ATTAAGTGGGTCAATCCCTCTTGAGCTTGGTTACACTTCTTCTCTCTCTGATGTTGATTTGAGTGGTAAT
GCCTTAGCTGGGGTTTTGCCTCCATCGATTTGGAACCTCTGTGATAAGCTTGTCTCTTTCAAGATTCATG
GTAATAACTTGTCTGGGGTTTTGCCTGAGCCTGCTTTGCCAAATTCGACTTGTGGTAATCTCCAAGTTCT
TGATTTGGGTGGTAATAAGTTCTCAGATTTTGGTGAGTCAAAGTTTGGAGCAGAATCTTTCGAAGGGAAC
AGTCCTAGCCTTTGTGGTTTGCCTTTGAAGCCTTGTCTAGGCTCCTCTAGGTTAAGTCTGGAGGTGCTGT
TCCAGGGACCAGGGAGCGACAAAACTCACACATGCCCACCGTGCCCAGCACCTGAACTCCTGGGGGGACC
GTCAGTCTTCCTCTTCCCCCCAAAACCCAAGGACACCCCTCATGATCTCCCAGACCCCTGAGGTCACATG
CGTGGTGGTGGACGTGAGCCACGAAGACCCTGAAGGTCAAGTTCAACTGGTACGTGAACGGCGTGGAAGG
TGCATAATGCCAAGAACAAAGGCAGCGGGGAGGAGCCAGTACAAACAGCACGTTACCGTCGTGGTAAGCG
TCCTCACCGGTCCTGCACCAGGACTTGCCTGATGACAAGGAGTACAAGGTGCAAGGTCTTCGACCAAGGT
CGTTCAAGGCCCCAATCGAGAAAAACCGATCTTCAAAGGCCAAAA
